Addgene plasmid #24047: KAP121-FLU (115)
Depositing lab: Michael Rout. Depositing organization: Rockefeller University.
Backbone
  Vector backbone: pYEX-U (modified pYEX-BX)
  Backbone manufacturer: Rosemary Williams (Rout Lab)
  Backbone size w/o insert (bp): 7100
  Vector type: Yeast Expression
  Selectable markers: URA3
Growth in bacteria
  Bacterial resistance: Ampicillin, 100 μg/mL
  Growth temperature: 37°C
  Growth strain: DH5alpha
  Copy number: Unknown
Gene/Insert
  Gene/Insert name: KAP121
  Species: S. cerevisiae (budding yeast)
  Entrez Gene: PSE1 (a.k.a. YMR308C, KAP121)
  Tag / fusion protein: FLU (C terminal on insert)
  Cloning method: Restriction Enzyme; 5′ cloning site BamHI (unknown if destroyed); 3′ cloning site SalI (unknown if destroyed)
  Sequencing primers: 5′ yCUP1pro-F
Terms and licenses: Academic/Nonprofit Terms; Industry Terms: Not Available to Industry
Depositor comments: KAP121 fused upstream of two FLU tags in BamHI/SalI of pBT024
How to cite: KAP121-FLU (115) was a gift from Michael Rout (Addgene plasmid # 24047 ; http://n2t.net/addgene:24047 ; RRID:Addgene_24047)
