[The description below was written by a language model from this plasmid's Addgene catalogue record.]
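Description:
KAP121-FLU (115) is a yeast expression plasmid built on pYEX-U, a laboratory-modified derivative of pYEX-BX with a backbone of about 7.1 kb without the insert. It is a shuttle vector: it is propagated in E. coli under ampicillin selection and maintained in budding yeast through the URA3 auxotrophic marker, which complements uracil auxotrophy in ura3 host strains. The record does not list the origins of replication, and bacterial copy number is recorded as unknown.

The insert is the Saccharomyces cerevisiae gene KAP121, also known as PSE1 or YMR308C, which encodes a karyopherin (importin-beta family nuclear transport receptor). It was cloned by restriction digestion between BamHI at the 5′ end and SalI at the 3′ end. Whether either site survived cloning is not recorded. According to the depositor's comments, the coding sequence is fused upstream of two copies of the FLU tag, giving a C-terminally tagged protein. FLU most likely denotes the influenza hemagglutinin epitope, although the record does not define it. The comments name the recipient plasmid as pBT024, presumably the laboratory designation for the tag-bearing form of the backbone.

The promoter is not stated explicitly, but the recommended 5′ sequencing primer anneals in the yeast CUP1 promoter, which suggests copper-inducible expression, as is characteristic of the pYEX-BX family. No specific application is given. A construct of this design would suit regulated expression of epitope-tagged Kap121 in yeast for antibody-based detection, localisation or affinity isolation in studies of nuclear transport.
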