>Addgene plasmid #24047 | KAP121-FLU (115) | addgene partial sequence | sequence record 29847 | 24047 with pYEX-BX-R (TTTGCAGCTACCACATT)
GAATTCTGCAGTCGACTATCCTGCATAGTCCGGGACGTCATAGGGATAGCCCGCATAGTCAGGAACATCG
TATGGGTATGCAAACCATTTATGTACTTTCTCCATAATATCAGCTGGATATCTATTGAAAATTGCCATAG
CATCACTAGAAGGCAAAAATCCCAACAACTTTTTAACTGAACTTATCACCGTTTGGCCTTCCCTTTCGGT
CAAACTTCTCTCATTCAAGGCTTGTATGACTGAATCAACTACAGCGGAGATATTAGATTGAGCACACACA
ATTGGCGAATTATTTTCAATCAATTGACTCAAAAATTGATAGTTGAATGAGGCAGCTTCTTTGTCAGTTA
TTGTTGGTAACGTTTTGAACCAATTAGCCGTGTACGTGTCTACGTTAGGAATGTTGGAATTGTATGCATA
AAGAATTTTGGCGATGGCTGCACTGGCATTCTCTGTTGAAGAACGATTTTCTTCCAGTTTGGAGCCTGGA
AAATCGACAATCTGAACAAGTGTATCTAAAGTCGGTATGCAAACGTCAGCATATGTAGATGGAGCGTATT
GGGCACAAACACCGATTATATAAGAAGCAGCTTGGCGAATACGAGCGTCAGGAGAAATCAAGCACTCGGT
AACCTTTGGAATAAATGCGTTCTTCATGCTAGCAGTTTGTTCGCCA
