>Addgene plasmid #24047 | KAP121-FLU (115) | addgene partial sequence | sequence record 29848 | 24047 with yCUP1pro-F (CATATAGAAGTCATCGAAAT)
NNNANCTGTACATCAATCATCACATCAATCATCACATAAAATATTCAGCGAATTGGATCCATGTCTGCTT
TACCGGAAGAAGTTAATAGAACATTACTTCAGATTGTCCAGGCGTTTGCTTCCCCTGACAATCAAATACG
TTCTGTAGCTGAGAAGGCTCTTAGTGAAGAATGGATTACCGAAAACAATATTGAGTATCTTTTAACTTTT
TTGGCTGAACAAGCCGCTTTCTCCCAAGATACAACAGTTGCAGCATTATCTGCTGTTCTGTTTAGAAAAT
TAGCATTAAAAGCTCCCCCTTCTTCGAAGCTTATGATTATGTCCAAAAATATCACACATATTAGGAAAGA
AGTTCTTGCACAAATTCGTTCTTCATTGTTAAAAGGGTTTTTGTCGGAAAGAGCTGATTCAATTAGGCAC
AAACTATCTGATGCTATTGCTGAGTGTGTTCAAGACGACTTACCAGCATGGCCAGAATTACTACAAGCTT
TAATAGAGTCTTTAAAAAGCGGTAACCCAAATTTTAGAGAATCCAGTTTTAGAATTTTGACGACTGTACC
TTATTTAATTACCGCTGTTGACATCAACAGTATCTTACCAATTTTTCAATCAGGCTTTACTGATGCAAGT
GATAATGTCAAAATTGCTGCAGTTACGGCTTTCGTNNTTATTTTAAGCAACTACCAAAATCTGAGTGGTC
CAAGTTAGGTATTTTATTACCAAGTCTTTTGAATAGTTTACCAAGATTTTTAGATGATGGTAAGGACGAT
GCCCTTGCATCAGTTTTTGAATCGTNNATTGAGTTGGNG
